# Supplementary material for: A Y-linked duplication of anti-Mullerian hormone is the sex determination gene in threespine stickleback
Source: PLoS Genet. 2025 Nov 4;21(11):e1011932. doi: 10.1371/journal.pgen.1011932 (PMC12599925; doi:10.1371/journal.pgen.1011932)
Supplement: S2 File — (ZIP) [file pgen.1011932.s019.zip › pBT2.gb]

LOCUS       pBT2                    4045 bp    DNA     circular UNA 17-APR-2025
DEFINITION  Genewiz EZseq.
ACCESSION   urn.local...1p-j1xh70h
VERSION     urn.local...1p-j1xh70h
KEYWORDS    .
SOURCE      
  ORGANISM  .
FEATURES             Location/Qualifiers
     misc_feature    1..584
                     /note="tol2_Right"
                     /note="Derived using Geneious Prime 2023.1.2 'Annotate
                     from Database' based on nucleotide similarity"
                     /standard_name="tol2 left"
     misc_feature    complement(678..1184)
                     /note="tol2_Left"
                     /note="Derived using Geneious Prime 2023.1.2 'Annotate
                     from Database' based on nucleotide similarity"
                     /standard_name="tol2 right"
     regulatory      complement(1199..1217)
                     /note="Geneious type: promoter"
                     /note="pLannotate"
                     /standard_name="T7 promoter"
     CDS             1220..1377
                     /note="pLannotate"
                     /standard_name="lacZα (fragment)"
     rep_origin      1382..1810
     regulatory      1863..1967
                     /note="Geneious type: promoter"
                     /note="pLannotate"
                     /standard_name="AmpR promoter"
     CDS             1968..2828
                     /note="pLannotate"
                     /standard_name="AmpR"
     rep_origin      2999..3587
     CDS             3770..3862
                     /note="pLannotate"
                     /standard_name="lacI (fragment)"
     protein_bind    3875..3896
                     /note="pLannotate"
                     /standard_name="CAP binding site"
     regulatory      3911..3941
                     /note="Geneious type: promoter"
                     /note="pLannotate"
                     /standard_name="lac promoter"
     protein_bind    3949..3965
                     /note="pLannotate"
                     /standard_name="lac operator"
     regulatory      4010..4028
                     /note="Geneious type: promoter"
                     /note="pLannotate"
                     /standard_name="T3 promoter"
ORIGIN      
        1 cagaggtgta aagtacttga gtaattttac ttgattactg tacttaagta ttatttttgg
       61 ggatttttac tttacttgag tacaattaaa aatcaatact tttactttta cttaattaca
      121 tttttttaga aaaaaaagta ctttttactc cttacaattt tatttacagt caaaaagtac
      181 ttattttttg gagatcactt cattctattt tcccttgcta ttaccaaacc aattgaattg
      241 cgctgatgcc cagtttaatt taaatgttat ttattctgcc tatgaaaatc gttttcacat
      301 tatatgaaat tggtcagaca tgttcattgg tcctttggaa gtgacgtcat gtcacatcta
      361 ttaccacaat gcacagcacc ttgacctgga aattagggaa attataacag tcaatcagtg
      421 gaagaaaatg gaggaagtat gtgattcatc agcagctgcg agcagcacag tccaaaatca
      481 gccacaggat caagagcacc cgtggccgta tcttcgcgaa ttcttttctt taagtggtgt
      541 aaataaagat tcattcaaga tgaaatgtgt cctctgtctc ccgcgggccc cccctcgagg
      601 tcgacggtat cgataagctt gatatcgaat tcctgcagcc cgggggatcc actagttcta
      661 gagcggccgc agatctgtct ctgctcacgt ttcctgctat ttgcagcctc tctatcaaga
      721 ctaatacacc tcttcccgca tcggctgcct gtgagaggct tttcagcact gcaggattgc
      781 ttttcagccc caaaagagct aggcttgaca ctaacaattt tgagaatcag cttctactga
      841 agttaaatct gaggttttac aactttgagt agcgtgtact ggcattagat tgtctgtctt
      901 atagtttgat aattaaatac aaacagttct aaagcaggat aaaaccttgt atgcatttca
      961 tttaatgttt tttgagatta aaagcttaaa caagaatctc tagttttctt tcttgctttt
     1021 acttttactt ccttaatact caagtacaat tttaatggag tactttttta cttttactca
     1081 agtaagattc tagccagata cttttacttt taattgagta aaattttccc taagtacttg
     1141 tactttcact tgagtaaaat ttttgagtac tttttacacc tctggagctc caattcgccc
     1201 tatagtgagt cgtattacaa ttcactggcc gtcgttttac aacgtcgtga ctgggaaaac
     1261 cctggcgtta cccaacttaa tcgccttgca gcacatcccc ctttcgccag ctggcgtaat
     1321 agcgaagagg cccgcaccga tcgcccttcc caacagttgc gcagcctgaa tggcgaatgg
     1381 gnnnnnnnnn nnnnnnnnnn nnnnnnnnnn nnnnnnnnnn nnnnnnnnnn nnnnnnnnnn
     1441 nnnnnnnnnn nnnnnnnnnn nnnnnnnnnn nnnnnnnnnn nnnnnnnnnn nnnnnnnnnn
     1501 nnnnncnnnn nnnnnnnnnn nnnnnnnnnn nnnnnnnnnn nnnnnnnnnn nnnnnnnnnn
     1561 nnnnnnnnnn nnnnnnnnnn nnnnnnnnnn nnnnnnnann nnnnnnnnnn nnnnnnnnnn
     1621 nnnnnnnnnn nnnnnnnnnn nnnnnnncct ttgacgttgg agtccacgtt ctttnnnnnn
     1681 nnnnnnnnnn nnnnnnnnnn nnnnnnnnnn naccctatct cggtctattc ttttgattta
     1741 taagggattt tgccgatttc ggcctattgg ttaaaaaatg agctgattta acaaaaattt
     1801 aacgcgaatt ttaacaaaat attaacgctt acaatttagg tggcactttt cggggaaatg
     1861 tgcgcggaac ccctatttgt ttatttttct aaatacattc aaatatgtat ccgctcatga
     1921 gacaataacc ctgataaatg cttcaataat attgaaaaag gaagagtatg agtattcaac
     1981 atttccgtgt cgcccttatt cccttttttg cggcattttg ccttcctgtt tttgctcacc
     2041 cagaaacgct ggtgaaagta aaagatgctg aagatcagtt gggtgcacga gtgggttaca
     2101 tcgaactgga tctcaacagc ggtaagatcc ttgagagttt tcgccccgaa gaacgttttc
     2161 caatgatgag cacttttaaa gttctgctat gtggcgcggt attatcccgt attgacgccg
     2221 ggcaagagca actcggtcgc cgcatacact attctcagaa tgacttggtt gagtactcac
     2281 cagtcacaga aaagcatctt acggatggca tgacagtaag agaattatgc agtgctgcca
     2341 taaccatgag tgataacact gcggccaact tacttctgac aacgatcgga ggaccgaagg
     2401 agctaaccgc ttttttgcac aacatggggg atcatgtaac tcgccttgat cgttgggaac
     2461 cggagctgaa tgaagccata ccaaacgacg agcgtgacac cacgatgcct gtagcaatgg
     2521 caacaacgtt gcgcaaacta ttaactggcg aactacttac tctagcttcc cggcaacaat
     2581 taatagactg gatggaggcg gataaagttg caggaccact tctgcgctcg gcccttccgg
     2641 ctggctggtt tattgctgat aaatctggag ccggtgagcg tgggtctcgc ggtatcattg
     2701 cagcactggg gccagatggt aagccctccc gtatcgtagt tatctacacg acggggagtc
     2761 aggcaactat ggatgaacga aatagacaga tcgctgagat aggtgcctca ctgattaagc
     2821 attggtaact gtcagaccaa gtttactcat atatacttta gattgattta aaacttcatt
     2881 tttaatttaa aaggatctag gtgaagatcc tttttgataa tctcatgacc aaaatccctt
     2941 aacgtgagtt ttcgttccac tgagcgtcag accccgtaga aaagatcaaa ggatcttctt
     3001 gagatccttt ttttctgcgc gtaatctgct gcttgcaaac aaaaaaacca ccgctaccag
     3061 cggtggtttg tttgccggat caagagctac caactctttt tccgaaggta actggcttca
     3121 gcagagcgca gataccaaat actgttcttc tagtgtagcc gtagttaggc caccacttca
     3181 agaactctgt agcaccgcct acatacctcg ctctgctaat cctgttacca gtggctgctg
     3241 ccagtggcga taagtcgtgt cttaccgggt tggactcaag acgatagtta ccggataagg
     3301 cgcagcggtc gggctgaacg gggggttcgt gcacacagcc cagcttggag cgaacgacct
     3361 acaccgaact gagataccta cagcgtgagc tatgagaaag cgccacgctt cccgaaggga
     3421 gaaaggcgga caggtatccg gtaagcggca gggtcggaac aggagagcgc acgagggagc
     3481 ttccaggggg aaacgcctgg tatctttata gtcctgtcgg gtttcgccac ctctgacttg
     3541 agcgtcgatt tttgtgatgc tcgtcagggg ggcggagcct atggaaaaac gccagcaacg
     3601 cggccttttt acggttcctg gccttttgct ggccttttgc tcacatgttc tttcctgcgt
     3661 tatcccctga ttctgtggat aaccgtatta ccgcctttga gtgagctgat accgctcgcc
     3721 gcagccgaac gaccgagcgc agcgagtcag tgagcgagga agcggaagag cgcccaatac
     3781 gcaaaccgcc tctccccgcg cgttggccga ttcattaatg cagctggcac gacaggtttc
     3841 ccgactggaa agcgggcagt gagcgcaacg caattaatgt gagttagctc actcattagg
     3901 caccccaggc tttacacttt atgcttccgg ctcgtatgtt gtgtggaatt gtgagcggat
     3961 aacaatttca cacaggaaac agctatgacc atgattacgc caagctcgaa attaaccctc
     4021 actaaaggga acaaaagctg gtacc
//
