# Supplementary material for: A Y-linked duplication of anti-Mullerian hormone is the sex determination gene in threespine stickleback
Source: PLoS Genet. 2025 Nov 4;21(11):e1011932. doi: 10.1371/journal.pgen.1011932 (PMC12599925; doi:10.1371/journal.pgen.1011932)
Supplement: S2 File — (ZIP) [file pgen.1011932.s019.zip › pT2Dre.Ubi_Amhy,EGFP.gb]

LOCUS       pT2Dre.Ubi:Amhy,       10049 bp    DNA     circular UNA 17-APR-2025
DEFINITION  Genewiz EZseq.
ACCESSION   urn.local...2d-j1xhdnz
VERSION     urn.local...2d-j1xhdnz
KEYWORDS    .
SOURCE      
  ORGANISM  .
FEATURES             Location/Qualifiers
     misc_feature    1..584
                     /note="tol2_Right"
                     /note="Derived using Geneious Prime 2023.1.2 'Annotate
                     from Database' based on nucleotide similarity"
                     /standard_name="tol2 left"
     regulatory      600..4082
                     /note="Geneious type: promoter"
                     /standard_name="Dre.Ubi"
     misc_feature    4089..4101
                     /note="Geneious type: misc_feature_"
                     /standard_name="Kozak Sequence"
     misc_feature    4098..4124
                     /note="Geneious type: misc_feature_"
                     /standard_name="Flag-tag"
     CDS             join(4122..4242,4243..4473,4474..4646,4647..4758,
                     4759..4858,4859..5280,5281..>5684)
                     /codon_start=1
                     /standard_name="Amhy"
     misc_feature    5685..5750
                     /note="Geneious type: motif"
                     /note="Derived using Geneious Prime 2024.0.7 'Annotate
                     from Database' based on nucleotide similarity"
                     /standard_name="P2A"
     misc_feature    5751..6467
                     /note="Geneious type: misc_feature_"
                     /note="Geneious type: gene"
                     /standard_name="EGFP"
     misc_feature    6470..6605
                     /note="Geneious type: misc_feature_"
                     /note="Geneious type: polyA_signal"
                     /standard_name="SV40_PA"
     misc_feature    complement(6682..7188)
                     /note="tol2_Left"
                     /note="Derived using Geneious Prime 2023.1.2 'Annotate
                     from Database' based on nucleotide similarity"
                     /standard_name="tol2 right"
     regulatory      complement(7203..7221)
                     /note="Geneious type: promoter"
                     /note="pLannotate"
                     /standard_name="T7 promoter"
     CDS             7224..7381
                     /note="pLannotate"
                     /standard_name="lacZα (fragment)"
     rep_origin      7386..7814
     regulatory      7867..7971
                     /note="Geneious type: promoter"
                     /note="pLannotate"
                     /standard_name="AmpR promoter"
     CDS             7972..8832
                     /note="pLannotate"
                     /standard_name="AmpR"
     rep_origin      9003..9591
     CDS             9774..9866
                     /note="pLannotate"
                     /standard_name="lacI (fragment)"
     protein_bind    9879..9900
                     /note="pLannotate"
                     /standard_name="CAP binding site"
     regulatory      9915..9945
                     /note="Geneious type: promoter"
                     /note="pLannotate"
                     /standard_name="lac promoter"
     protein_bind    9953..9969
                     /note="pLannotate"
                     /standard_name="lac operator"
     regulatory      10014..10032
                     /note="Geneious type: promoter"
                     /note="pLannotate"
                     /standard_name="T3 promoter"
ORIGIN      
        1 cagaggtgta aagtacttga gtaattttac ttgattactg tacttaagta ttatttttgg
       61 ggatttttac tttacttgag tacaattaaa aatcaatact tttactttta cttaattaca
      121 tttttttaga aaaaaaagta ctttttactc cttacaattt tatttacagt caaaaagtac
      181 ttattttttg gagatcactt cattctattt tcccttgcta ttaccaaacc aattgaattg
      241 cgctgatgcc cagtttaatt taaatgttat ttattctgcc tatgaaaatc gttttcacat
      301 tatatgaaat tggtcagaca tgttcattgg tcctttggaa gtgacgtcat gtcacatcta
      361 ttaccacaat gcacagcacc ttgacctgga aattagggaa attataacag tcaatcagtg
      421 gaagaaaatg gaggaagtat gtgattcatc agcagctgcg agcagcacag tccaaaatca
      481 gccacaggat caagagcacc cgtggccgta tcttcgcgaa ttcttttctt taagtggtgt
      541 aaataaagat tcattcaaga tgaaatgtgt cctctgtctc ccgcgggccc cccctcgaga
      601 ccagcaaagt tctagaattt gtcgaaacat ttatgttata tatttcctga aaaaaattct
      661 gagtaagttc ttaagtgtta ttgccagcaa cataaacaac agacggcaaa atgaataaat
      721 gataacaaag cagtaggctt aaataaacct aatttttata ggctgttctc tacaaccctc
      781 aaacagtgat tagttttgta cttataaact tgccctttca ttcatatttc aagaaaattg
      841 gttcagaaga tctggatatt ctagcagttg ttcaagctca tggagggatc agtgacctga
      901 ttccacaatg actaggccta atccagaaat tagatgactg tcaacataaa aaggcacagc
      961 actcactagc tgccctatat attttattat attttacata tattatttta tttatttagc
     1021 tctgagtgct gtactttctg gttaaagaaa actgcttaca acagctaacc tgtactacct
     1081 caggctcagg gaatttggaa caggtttgtc tggtttgttt ctttaaccat gcatgcttgt
     1141 tttcaactat ggcaacacag tcacatggga cattacagaa atgatttgtc gatgacatgc
     1201 gacttttctt taataaagcg caaagatccc aaaaagcaaa cttttaacaa aaatcatata
     1261 attatatttt caatccagct ttgtagcaac tttgtgctgc tgttcactca gcaacagata
     1321 gtcagtataa ggtcagtgtg tctcaaagca gtgccatctg tttcacacat tgcgttctat
     1381 atataagtgt gctggttgac acgacactgt ataaggccta ggctaaaaca caaacaatgt
     1441 agaatgacac tgtgtttttt ttgtaaacaa atgttgtttt tggttaaaca tctttgtgaa
     1501 aacatcctcc tgtcatgtat ttgctatatt caaatgttaa acccgtgcag aatagaacat
     1561 atacaaaaaa aaacaacaca acacattttt aaacattatt aaatatcaag tattgctggc
     1621 agttctgttt ctgttttaca gtaccctttg ccacagttct ccgcttttcc tggtccagat
     1681 tccacaagtc tgattcacca atagcaaagc gaataaacaa ccaaagcagc caatcactgc
     1741 ttgtagactg tcctgcgaga ccggcccatt ccagcacatt ctggaaactt cctttatatg
     1801 ataattataa atacatttaa attattgata caaaacatgt aattcctaga acataaccat
     1861 agcaatcatt agttttcagg gtaattatgt atttttagga tttggctgcg gaaagatctg
     1921 gttatgtgac gtctcatgaa cgtcacggcc ctgggtttct ataaatacag taggactctc
     1981 gaccatcggc agatttttcg aagaagaaga tcagtttcag gagccgtact gttccgtttc
     2041 aacgcaaata ttaacggtaa gagcgaattt cctagtttgt tttcatgcca ttctttaaaa
     2101 ccatagcgta ttactttaat tatagtaaac tttcgctttc tttattacaa gagacgtttt
     2161 gtgttgattc tccgcggaca ttttcggtca gacaatcaga aaatgaccgc ggaggaccag
     2221 taacttgcat tacacgtaag ttaaatcttc gtgtattaaa atggttaggt tgttaacgtc
     2281 aaataggtta ccgtgtttgc gtgtgatcag gttggttttg ttagattttt gtcagtattt
     2341 ttaatttatt tgttttagtt tatttatttt ttttgctgaa tcatagtttg tgaacaaaga
     2401 acccggatgt tacatacagt acagccgcca tgttacagag agttataact taatcatttt
     2461 aaaaataatt ttgccttact tttagtttgt catgttgaga aatgaggaaa tgttaaaatg
     2521 aggaaatatc caattaattt aatatatcaa aataatccat gattacaatg cactgaactg
     2581 gagaaaatta agatgttttc tagtgtcatg aaacaaatgt aagagatgta cattgtagat
     2641 gttttatgtc aagaattggc tagttgatgc agcatactgg cgatactcag ttgtaataac
     2701 agtaacgtta catgttaata gactactgag tatgctgttc tgtctatgta tgctctgtaa
     2761 gctacgagaa ggactttttt aaacagtaaa gggtgcaata tttttacaaa ttgaattaaa
     2821 taaaggctgt ctattaagta atatgcttga tatttttctt acttgattgg aaataagaaa
     2881 aaatataaac gttgttgctc taaaaatcct agttcagttt agccaaccac aaataccttt
     2941 ttgttcctcc aacagttttt ttttcttctc tataatattt ggcagtctat agtactccaa
     3001 atgtttcccc acagtctaac taattggtac agccaaaatc atgacactta ttgcaataat
     3061 aattttggtt cattggcatt gttgatagcc tgtgccacta atatggtcga ttgatcatgc
     3121 ttcaggaaga aaactatatt gtttgatgta agattattaa atcttcacct gcttccatta
     3181 caaactattc ccatcttatt gaattctggt atgtcttaaa ggattagttc acttcccaaa
     3241 tcaaaattta cttagccttt tttcatccat gatccctttt tttcatcatt aatgaagaaa
     3301 ttgtttttga aaaagtttca agattttttt ctctatattg tggagcttgt tagtttaaaa
     3361 ttccaaaatg caatatgtgg cttcaaatgg ttctaaatga tcccagtcaa ggaataacag
     3421 tcttatctaa tgaaaccatt agacctttaa aaataaaaaa aataaaagta tttattttta
     3481 aatgactgag tgattaagtt gaatttcagc gtttccttac tgtgtagaag tccttcctta
     3541 ctggccccac cctttggttc tctgccaatc tgctacctaa tgtaatgttg tggaacatta
     3601 ttattcttta tttcttaatt ttttattttt tattttaaaa caatgtaaac tgcacagatg
     3661 tgcagtttgt ttaaaatggc caatgctttg gaaatgcatg acataattag atttcatgat
     3721 gcacaaagcc aaatctcaga gcttgtgcaa aatgagctat catttcacta ggtaagaccc
     3781 taaattttca tataggatca tttggacaat tttgctgcag gtaaaatgca ttctatagtc
     3841 cactgtcagc cattgttttg gatagtattt atttttctct acaagtatag tcaatagttt
     3901 tctattattt taaaggtttg taacatttaa gggtgaccaa atgcagagta aaatttcatt
     3961 ttcgggtgaa ctatctcgtt taacatggga gaagtgcaaa acatacatta ttggctagaa
     4021 cattgtagta ttttttaaat ggaaatgtgt gattgctaat cttactttga atttgtttac
     4081 agggatccgc cgccaccatg gattacaagg acgacgatga caagttgtgt ttggatttct
     4141 ttcactttgg tgggttgatg ctctgcagca cggggctctg tgtggcccta ttgaccttgc
     4201 atggacagca gctgatcccg acccccaacc ccacagtgac agagacctca tcggccgcca
     4261 cagtctctca catagcacca tgcgttgccg atgaaatttc tgctctgttg cgtgaagctg
     4321 tcgggagtca cggtgaactt gctaagcgca gtcgtactca gtttggaatc tgcactgttt
     4381 ccaatggctc atcaggctcg gtcttgttac agctggcaaa ggaaacaagc aggtaccaga
     4441 cacacatatt ggaggcgctg catccaattg cagcagtgct cataccaaac gaagacgaga
     4501 gaggaccgct catgttgacc tttgacctcc cgcagtctct tttgctcagg cgcagccctg
     4561 tgcttctcct aacgtttgaa agccccccca acaggggaaa cctggacgtc actttcacca
     4621 gtaaatcact gcatcctcac gatcagactg cgtgcatctc gggagaaacg tgctacataa
     4681 tgctgacagg aaaaacatca gagagcaaca tttcccagaa atggaagatt tctgttgaga
     4741 caaaatcccc cgatatgaac caaaggctaa aaaggattct cactgatgga agatcaggaa
     4801 ctaacatcag cgtagttccg cttctccttt tctctttgga aagagtaacc agtacaagat
     4861 atcatcaaaa ttcatccatg gcctcctccc agacctcctt cctatgtgag ctgaagcgct
     4921 tcctgggtga catcctgcct caggaccacc ataagttcac tcccctcaag ctggactcct
     4981 tacagtccct gccctctctg acactgggcc tgtcctccag tgacaccatg ttggctggac
     5041 tgatcaactc ctcttccatc actatcttct ccttcagtag ctgggcctct atgtttccag
     5101 tgcatcgtgg ggaattgtct ctttccgccg agctgctgga ggagctcagg caaaggttgg
     5161 aggtggaggt ggtgaagata acgactgtga tgcgggagga gcaagtgggc caaagagcca
     5221 atgacaggct gggaaggctc agggagctca gtgcatttcc agtgaaggaa ccggcagcag
     5281 gagtgaacca gtaccgggcc tttcttctgc tgaaggccct gcagatggtg agccatgcct
     5341 acgcgatgca gagaggactg cgtaccaaca gagccagctc taactaccaa gagagtgatc
     5401 ccaaatgcag actcaagagc ctcagcgtga acccagacaa tagttacgac cttccaaaca
     5461 ctgtcaaaat caacaactgt cacggcactt gtgcattccc cctgaccaac ggcaccaacc
     5521 acgccgtctt gctcatgttg catgtggaga atggcgacag agacaatcgg atgccgtgct
     5581 gtgtgcccgt ggcctatgaa gacttggcgg tggtgagggt gaacgagaat gagacttaca
     5641 tctccattaa accagatatg gtggccaagg agtgtggatg ccgcggaagc ggagctacta
     5701 acttcagcct gctgaagcag gctggagacg tggaggagaa ccctggacct atggtgagca
     5761 agggcgagga gctgttcacc ggggtggtgc ccatcctggt cgagctggac ggcgacgtaa
     5821 acggccacaa gttcagcgtg tccggcgagg gcgagggcga tgccacctac ggcaagctga
     5881 ccctgaagtt catctgcacc accggcaagc tgcccgtgcc ctggcccacc ctcgtgacca
     5941 ccctgaccta cggcgtgcag tgcttcagcc gctaccccga ccacatgaag cagcacgact
     6001 tcttcaagtc cgccatgccc gaaggctacg tccaggagcg caccatcttc ttcaaggacg
     6061 acggcaacta caagacccgc gccgaggtga agttcgaggg cgacaccctg gtgaaccgca
     6121 tcgagctgaa gggcatcgac ttcaaggagg acggcaacat cctggggcac aagctggagt
     6181 acaactacaa cagccacaac gtctatatca tggccgacaa gcagaagaac ggcatcaagg
     6241 tgaacttcaa gatccgccac aacatcgagg acggcagcgt gcagctcgcc gaccactacc
     6301 agcagaacac ccccatcggc gacggccccg tgctgctgcc cgacaaccac tacctgagca
     6361 cccagtccgc cctgagcaaa gaccccaacg agaagcgcga tcacatggtc ctgctggagt
     6421 tcgtgaccgc cgccgggatc actctcggca tggacgagct gtacaagtaa gatccagaca
     6481 tgataagata cattgatgag tttggacaaa ccacaactag aatgcagtga aaaaaatgct
     6541 ttatttgtga aatttgtgat gctattgctt tatttgtaac cattataagc tgcaataaac
     6601 aagttaacaa caacaattgc attcatttta tgtttcaggt tcagggggag gtgtgggagg
     6661 ttttttgcgg ccgcagatct gtctctgctc acgtttcctg ctatttgcag cctctctatc
     6721 aagactaata cacctcttcc cgcatcggct gcctgtgaga ggcttttcag cactgcagga
     6781 ttgcttttca gccccaaaag agctaggctt gacactaaca attttgagaa tcagcttcta
     6841 ctgaagttaa atctgaggtt ttacaacttt gagtagcgtg tactggcatt agattgtctg
     6901 tcttatagtt tgataattaa atacaaacag ttctaaagca ggataaaacc ttgtatgcat
     6961 ttcatttaat gttttttgag attaaaagct taaacaagaa tctctagttt tctttcttgc
     7021 ttttactttt acttccttaa tactcaagta caattttaat ggagtacttt tttactttta
     7081 ctcaagtaag attctagcca gatactttta cttttaattg agtaaaattt tccctaagta
     7141 cttgtacttt cacttgagta aaatttttga gtacttttta cacctctgga gctccaattc
     7201 gccctatagt gagtcgtatt acaattcact ggccgtcgtt ttacaacgtc gtgactggga
     7261 aaaccctggc gttacccaac ttaatcgcct tgcagcacat ccccctttcg ccagctggcg
     7321 taatagcgaa gaggcccgca ccgatcgccc ttcccaacag ttgcgcagcc tgaatggcga
     7381 atgggnnnnn nnnnnnnnnn nnnnnnnnnn nnnnnnnnnn nnnnnnnnnn nnnnnnnnnn
     7441 nnnnnnnnnn nnnnnnnnnn nnnnnnnnnn nnnnnnnnnn nnnnnnnnnn nnnnnnnnnn
     7501 nnnnnnnnnc nnnnnnnnnn nnnnnnnnnn nnnnnnnnnn nnnnnnnnnn nnnnnnnnnn
     7561 nnnnnnnnnn nnnnnnnnnn nnnnnnnnnn nnnnnnnnnn nannnnnnnn nnnnnnnnnn
     7621 nnnnnnnnnn nnnnnnnnnn nnnnnnnnnn ncctttgacg ttggagtcca cgttctttnn
     7681 nnnnnnnnnn nnnnnnnnnn nnnnnnnnnn nnnnnaccct atctcggtct attcttttga
     7741 tttataaggg attttgccga tttcggccta ttggttaaaa aatgagctga tttaacaaaa
     7801 atttaacgcg aattttaaca aaatattaac gcttacaatt taggtggcac ttttcgggga
     7861 aatgtgcgcg gaacccctat ttgtttattt ttctaaatac attcaaatat gtatccgctc
     7921 atgagacaat aaccctgata aatgcttcaa taatattgaa aaaggaagag tatgagtatt
     7981 caacatttcc gtgtcgccct tattcccttt tttgcggcat tttgccttcc tgtttttgct
     8041 cacccagaaa cgctggtgaa agtaaaagat gctgaagatc agttgggtgc acgagtgggt
     8101 tacatcgaac tggatctcaa cagcggtaag atccttgaga gttttcgccc cgaagaacgt
     8161 tttccaatga tgagcacttt taaagttctg ctatgtggcg cggtattatc ccgtattgac
     8221 gccgggcaag agcaactcgg tcgccgcata cactattctc agaatgactt ggttgagtac
     8281 tcaccagtca cagaaaagca tcttacggat ggcatgacag taagagaatt atgcagtgct
     8341 gccataacca tgagtgataa cactgcggcc aacttacttc tgacaacgat cggaggaccg
     8401 aaggagctaa ccgctttttt gcacaacatg ggggatcatg taactcgcct tgatcgttgg
     8461 gaaccggagc tgaatgaagc cataccaaac gacgagcgtg acaccacgat gcctgtagca
     8521 atggcaacaa cgttgcgcaa actattaact ggcgaactac ttactctagc ttcccggcaa
     8581 caattaatag actggatgga ggcggataaa gttgcaggac cacttctgcg ctcggccctt
     8641 ccggctggct ggtttattgc tgataaatct ggagccggtg agcgtgggtc tcgcggtatc
     8701 attgcagcac tggggccaga tggtaagccc tcccgtatcg tagttatcta cacgacgggg
     8761 agtcaggcaa ctatggatga acgaaataga cagatcgctg agataggtgc ctcactgatt
     8821 aagcattggt aactgtcaga ccaagtttac tcatatatac tttagattga tttaaaactt
     8881 catttttaat ttaaaaggat ctaggtgaag atcctttttg ataatctcat gaccaaaatc
     8941 ccttaacgtg agttttcgtt ccactgagcg tcagaccccg tagaaaagat caaaggatct
     9001 tcttgagatc ctttttttct gcgcgtaatc tgctgcttgc aaacaaaaaa accaccgcta
     9061 ccagcggtgg tttgtttgcc ggatcaagag ctaccaactc tttttccgaa ggtaactggc
     9121 ttcagcagag cgcagatacc aaatactgtt cttctagtgt agccgtagtt aggccaccac
     9181 ttcaagaact ctgtagcacc gcctacatac ctcgctctgc taatcctgtt accagtggct
     9241 gctgccagtg gcgataagtc gtgtcttacc gggttggact caagacgata gttaccggat
     9301 aaggcgcagc ggtcgggctg aacggggggt tcgtgcacac agcccagctt ggagcgaacg
     9361 acctacaccg aactgagata cctacagcgt gagctatgag aaagcgccac gcttcccgaa
     9421 gggagaaagg cggacaggta tccggtaagc ggcagggtcg gaacaggaga gcgcacgagg
     9481 gagcttccag ggggaaacgc ctggtatctt tatagtcctg tcgggtttcg ccacctctga
     9541 cttgagcgtc gatttttgtg atgctcgtca ggggggcgga gcctatggaa aaacgccagc
     9601 aacgcggcct ttttacggtt cctggccttt tgctggcctt ttgctcacat gttctttcct
     9661 gcgttatccc ctgattctgt ggataaccgt attaccgcct ttgagtgagc tgataccgct
     9721 cgccgcagcc gaacgaccga gcgcagcgag tcagtgagcg aggaagcgga agagcgccca
     9781 atacgcaaac cgcctctccc cgcgcgttgg ccgattcatt aatgcagctg gcacgacagg
     9841 tttcccgact ggaaagcggg cagtgagcgc aacgcaatta atgtgagtta gctcactcat
     9901 taggcacccc aggctttaca ctttatgctt ccggctcgta tgttgtgtgg aattgtgagc
     9961 ggataacaat ttcacacagg aaacagctat gaccatgatt acgccaagct cgaaattaac
    10021 cctcactaaa gggaacaaaa gctggtacc
//
