# Supplementary material for: A Y-linked duplication of anti-Mullerian hormone is the sex determination gene in threespine stickleback
Source: PLoS Genet. 2025 Nov 4;21(11):e1011932. doi: 10.1371/journal.pgen.1011932 (PMC12599925; doi:10.1371/journal.pgen.1011932)
Supplement: S2 File — (ZIP) [file pgen.1011932.s019.zip › pT2Dre.Ubi_EGFP.gb]

LOCUS       pT2Dre.Ubi:EGFP         7834 bp    DNA     circular UNA 17-APR-2025
DEFINITION  Genewiz EZseq.
ACCESSION
VERSION     .
KEYWORDS    .
SOURCE      .
  ORGANISM  .
FEATURES             Location/Qualifiers
     regulatory      215..3697
                     /note="Geneious type: promoter"
                     /standard_name="Dre.Ubi"
     CDS             3717..4436
                     /note="pLannotate"
                     /standard_name="EGFP"
     misc_feature    complement(4437..4461)
                     /note="pLannotate"
                     /standard_name="MCS (fragment)"
     misc_feature    complement(4481..4615)
                     /note="Geneious type: polyA_signal"
                     /note="pLannotate"
                     /standard_name="SV40 poly(A) signal"
     CDS             complement(4638..4721)
                     /note="pLannotate"
                     /standard_name="large T antigen (fragment)"
     misc_feature    complement(4736..4886)
                     /locus_tag="tol2 right"
                     /note="Derived using Geneious Prime 2023.1.2 'Annotate
                     from Database' based on nucleotide similarity"
                     /standard_name="tol2 right mini"
     regulatory      complement(4917..4935)
                     /note="Geneious type: promoter"
                     /note="pLannotate"
                     /standard_name="T7 promoter"
     CDS             4943..5098
                     /note="pLannotate"
                     /standard_name="lacZα (fragment)"
     rep_origin      5103..5557
     regulatory      join(5583..5670,5671..5687)
                     /note="Geneious type: promoter"
                     /note="pLannotate"
                     /standard_name="AmpR promoter"
     CDS             5688..6548
                     /note="pLannotate"
                     /standard_name="AmpR"
     rep_origin      6719..7307
     CDS             7490..7582
                     /note="pLannotate"
                     /standard_name="lacI (fragment)"
     protein_bind    7595..7616
                     /note="pLannotate"
                     /standard_name="CAP binding site"
     regulatory      7631..7661
                     /note="Geneious type: promoter"
                     /note="pLannotate"
                     /standard_name="lac promoter"
     protein_bind    7669..7685
                     /note="pLannotate"
                     /standard_name="lac operator"
     regulatory      7730..7748
                     /note="Geneious type: promoter"
                     /note="pLannotate"
                     /standard_name="T3 promoter"
     misc_feature    7761..7801
                     /note="pLannotate"
                     /standard_name="MCS (fragment)"
     misc_feature    7834..200
                     /locus_tag="tol2 left one mm"
                     /note="Derived using Geneious Prime 2023.1.2 'Annotate
                     from Database' based on nucleotide similarity"
                     /standard_name="tol2 left mini"
ORIGIN      
        1 cagaggtgta aagtacttga gtaattttac ttgattactg tacttaagta ttatttttgg
       61 ggatttttac tttacttgag tacaattaaa aatcaatact tttactttta cttaattaca
      121 tttttttaga aaaaaaagta ctttttactc cttacaattt tatttacagt caaaaagtac
      181 ttattttttg gagatcactt gggcccggct cgagaccagc aaagttctag aatttgtcga
      241 aacatttatg ttatatattt cctgaaaaaa attctgagta agttcttaag tgttattgcc
      301 agcaacataa acaacagacg gcaaaatgaa taaatgataa caaagcagta ggcttaaata
      361 aacctaattt ttataggctg ttctctacaa ccctcaaaca gtgattagtt ttgtacttat
      421 aaacttgccc tttcattcat atttcaagaa aattggttca gaagatctgg atattctagc
      481 agttgttcaa gctcatggag ggatcagtga cctgattcca caatgactag gcctaatcca
      541 gaaattagat gactgtcaac ataaaaaggc acagcactca ctagctgccc tatatatttt
      601 attatatttt acatatatta ttttatttat ttagctctga gtgctgtact ttctggttaa
      661 agaaaactgc ttacaacagc taacctgtac tacctcaggc tcagggaatt tggaacaggt
      721 ttgtctggtt tgtttcttta accatgcatg cttgttttca actatggcaa cacagtcaca
      781 tgggacatta cagaaatgat ttgtcgatga catgcgactt ttctttaata aagcgcaaag
      841 atcccaaaaa gcaaactttt aacaaaaatc atataattat attttcaatc cagctttgta
      901 gcaactttgt gctgctgttc actcagcaac agatagtcag tataaggtca gtgtgtctca
      961 aagcagtgcc atctgtttca cacattgcgt tctatatata agtgtgctgg ttgacacgac
     1021 actgtataag gcctaggcta aaacacaaac aatgtagaat gacactgtgt tttttttgta
     1081 aacaaatgtt gtttttggtt aaacatcttt gtgaaaacat cctcctgtca tgtatttgct
     1141 atattcaaat gttaaacccg tgcagaatag aacatataca aaaaaaaaca acacaacaca
     1201 tttttaaaca ttattaaata tcaagtattg ctggcagttc tgtttctgtt ttacagtacc
     1261 ctttgccaca gttctccgct tttcctggtc cagattccac aagtctgatt caccaatagc
     1321 aaagcgaata aacaaccaaa gcagccaatc actgcttgta gactgtcctg cgagaccggc
     1381 ccattccagc acattctgga aacttccttt atatgataat tataaataca tttaaattat
     1441 tgatacaaaa catgtaattc ctagaacata accatagcaa tcattagttt tcagggtaat
     1501 tatgtatttt taggatttgg ctgcggaaag atctggttat gtgacgtctc atgaacgtca
     1561 cggccctggg tttctataaa tacagtagga ctctcgacca tcggcagatt tttcgaagaa
     1621 gaagatcagt ttcaggagcc gtactgttcc gtttcaacgc aaatattaac ggtaagagcg
     1681 aatttcctag tttgttttca tgccattctt taaaaccata gcgtattact ttaattatag
     1741 taaactttcg ctttctttat tacaagagac gttttgtgtt gattctccgc ggacattttc
     1801 ggtcagacaa tcagaaaatg accgcggagg accagtaact tgcattacac gtaagttaaa
     1861 tcttcgtgta ttaaaatggt taggttgtta acgtcaaata ggttaccgtg tttgcgtgtg
     1921 atcaggttgg ttttgttaga tttttgtcag tatttttaat ttatttgttt tagtttattt
     1981 attttttttg ctgaatcata gtttgtgaac aaagaacccg gatgttacat acagtacagc
     2041 cgccatgtta cagagagtta taacttaatc attttaaaaa taattttgcc ttacttttag
     2101 tttgtcatgt tgagaaatga ggaaatgtta aaatgaggaa atatccaatt aatttaatat
     2161 atcaaaataa tccatgatta caatgcactg aactggagaa aattaagatg ttttctagtg
     2221 tcatgaaaca aatgtaagag atgtacattg tagatgtttt atgtcaagaa ttggctagtt
     2281 gatgcagcat actggcgata ctcagttgta ataacagtaa cgttacatgt taatagacta
     2341 ctgagtatgc tgttctgtct atgtatgctc tgtaagctac gagaaggact tttttaaaca
     2401 gtaaagggtg caatattttt acaaattgaa ttaaataaag gctgtctatt aagtaatatg
     2461 cttgatattt ttcttacttg attggaaata agaaaaaata taaacgttgt tgctctaaaa
     2521 atcctagttc agtttagcca accacaaata cctttttgtt cctccaacag tttttttttc
     2581 ttctctataa tatttggcag tctatagtac tccaaatgtt tccccacagt ctaactaatt
     2641 ggtacagcca aaatcatgac acttattgca ataataattt tggttcattg gcattgttga
     2701 tagcctgtgc cactaatatg gtcgattgat catgcttcag gaagaaaact atattgtttg
     2761 atgtaagatt attaaatctt cacctgcttc cattacaaac tattcccatc ttattgaatt
     2821 ctggtatgtc ttaaaggatt agttcacttc ccaaatcaaa atttacttag ccttttttca
     2881 tccatgatcc ctttttttca tcattaatga agaaattgtt tttgaaaaag tttcaagatt
     2941 tttttctcta tattgtggag cttgttagtt taaaattcca aaatgcaata tgtggcttca
     3001 aatggttcta aatgatccca gtcaaggaat aacagtctta tctaatgaaa ccattagacc
     3061 tttaaaaata aaaaaaataa aagtatttat ttttaaatga ctgagtgatt aagttgaatt
     3121 tcagcgtttc cttactgtgt agaagtcctt ccttactggc cccacccttt ggttctctgc
     3181 caatctgcta cctaatgtaa tgttgtggaa cattattatt ctttatttct taatttttta
     3241 ttttttattt taaaacaatg taaactgcac agatgtgcag tttgtttaaa atggccaatg
     3301 ctttggaaat gcatgacata attagatttc atgatgcaca aagccaaatc tcagagcttg
     3361 tgcaaaatga gctatcattt cactaggtaa gaccctaaat tttcatatag gatcatttgg
     3421 acaattttgc tgcaggtaaa atgcattcta tagtccactg tcagccattg ttttggatag
     3481 tatttatttt tctctacaag tatagtcaat agttttctat tattttaaag gtttgtaaca
     3541 tttaagggtg accaaatgca gagtaaaatt tcattttcgg gtgaactatc tcgtttaaca
     3601 tgggagaagt gcaaaacata cattattggc tagaacattg tagtattttt taaatggaaa
     3661 tgtgtgattg ctaatcttac tttgaatttg tttacaggga tccaccggtc gccaccatgg
     3721 tgagcaaggg cgaggagctg ttcaccgggg tggtgcccat cctggtcgag ctggacggcg
     3781 acgtaaacgg ccacaagttc agcgtgtccg gcgagggcga gggcgatgcc acctacggca
     3841 agctgaccct gaagttcatc tgcaccaccg gcaagctgcc cgtgccctgg cccaccctcg
     3901 tgaccaccct gacctacggc gtgcagtgct tcagccgcta ccccgaccac atgaagcagc
     3961 acgacttctt caagtccgcc atgcccgaag gctacgtcca ggagcgcacc atcttcttca
     4021 aggacgacgg caactacaag acccgcgccg aggtgaagtt cgagggcgac accctggtga
     4081 accgcatcga gctgaagggc atcgacttca aggaggacgg caacatcctg gggcacaagc
     4141 tggagtacaa ctacaacagc cacaacgtct atatcatggc cgacaagcag aagaacggca
     4201 tcaaggtgaa cttcaagatc cgccacaaca tcgaggacgg cagcgtgcag ctcgccgacc
     4261 actaccagca gaacaccccc atcggcgacg gccccgtgct gctgcccgac aaccactacc
     4321 tgagcaccca gtccgccctg agcaaagacc ccaacgagaa gcgcgatcac atggtcctgc
     4381 tggagttcgt gaccgccgcc gggatcactc tcggcatgga cgagctgtac aagtaaagcg
     4441 gccgccaccg cggtggagct cgaattaatt catcgatgat gatccagaca tgataagata
     4501 cattgatgag tttggacaaa ccacaactag aatgcagtga aaaaaatgct ttatttgtga
     4561 aatttgtgat gctattgctt tatttgtaac cattataagc tgcaataaac aagttaacaa
     4621 caacaattgc attcatttta tgtttcaggt tcagggggag gtgtgggagg ttttttaaag
     4681 caagtaaaac ctctacaaat gtggtatggc tgattatgat cctctagatc agatctaata
     4741 ctcaagtaca attttaatgg agtacttttt tacttttact caagtaagat tctagccaga
     4801 tacttttact tttaattgag taaaattttc cctaagtact tgtactttca cttgagtaaa
     4861 atttttgagt actttttaca cctctgtcaa gaaccatatg ccggtaccca attcgcccta
     4921 tagtgagtcg tattacgcgc gctcactggc cgtcgtttta caacgtcgtg actgggaaaa
     4981 ccctggcgtt acccaactta atcgccttgc agcacatccc cctttcgcca gctggcgtaa
     5041 tagcgaagag gcccgcaccg atcgcccttc ccaacagttg cgcagcctga atggcgaatg
     5101 ggnnnnnnnn nnnnnnnnnn nnnnnnnnnn nnnnnnnnnn nnnnnnnnnn nnnnnnnnnn
     5161 naccacaccc gccnnnnnnn nnnnnnnnnn nnnnnnnnnn nnnnnnnnnn nnnnnnnnnn
     5221 nnnnncnnnn nnnnnnnnnn nnnnnnnnnn nnnnnnnnnn nnnnnnnnnn nnnnnnnnnn
     5281 nnnnnnnnnn nnnnnnnnnn nnnnnnnnnn nnnnnnnann nnnnnnnnnn nnnnnnnnnn
     5341 nnnnnnnnnn nnnnnnnnnn nnnnnnncct ttgacgttgg agtccacgtt ctttnnnnnn
     5401 nnnnnnnnnn nnnnnnnnnn nnnnnnnnnn naccctatct cggtctattc ttttgattta
     5461 taagggattt tgccgatttc ggcctattgg ttaaaaaatg agctgattta acaaaaattt
     5521 aacgcgaatt ttaacaaaat attaacgctt acaatttagg tggcactttt cggggaaatg
     5581 tgcgcggaac ccctatttgt ttatttttct aaatacattc aaatatgtat ccgctcatga
     5641 gacaataacc ctgataaatg cttcaataat attgaaaaag gaagagtatg agtattcaac
     5701 atttccgtgt cgcccttatt cccttttttg cggcattttg ccttcctgtt tttgctcacc
     5761 cagaaacgct ggtgaaagta aaagatgctg aagatcagtt gggtgcacga gtgggttaca
     5821 tcgaactgga tctcaacagc ggtaagatcc ttgagagttt tcgccccgaa gaacgttttc
     5881 caatgatgag cacttttaaa gttctgctat gtggcgcggt attatcccgt attgacgccg
     5941 ggcaagagca actcggtcgc cgcatacact attctcagaa tgacttggtt gagtactcac
     6001 cagtcacaga aaagcatctt acggatggca tgacagtaag agaattatgc agtgctgcca
     6061 taaccatgag tgataacact gcggccaact tacttctgac aacgatcgga ggaccgaagg
     6121 agctaaccgc ttttttgcac aacatggggg atcatgtaac tcgccttgat cgttgggaac
     6181 cggagctgaa tgaagccata ccaaacgacg agcgtgacac cacgatgcct gtagcaatgg
     6241 caacaacgtt gcgcaaacta ttaactggcg aactacttac tctagcttcc cggcaacaat
     6301 taatagactg gatggaggcg gataaagttg caggaccact tctgcgctcg gcccttccgg
     6361 ctggctggtt tattgctgat aaatctggag ccggtgagcg tgggtctcgc ggtatcattg
     6421 cagcactggg gccagatggt aagccctccc gtatcgtagt tatctacacg acggggagtc
     6481 aggcaactat ggatgaacga aatagacaga tcgctgagat aggtgcctca ctgattaagc
     6541 attggtaact gtcagaccaa gtttactcat atatacttta gattgattta aaacttcatt
     6601 tttaatttaa aaggatctag gtgaagatcc tttttgataa tctcatgacc aaaatccctt
     6661 aacgtgagtt ttcgttccac tgagcgtcag accccgtaga aaagatcaaa ggatcttctt
     6721 gagatccttt ttttctgcgc gtaatctgct gcttgcaaac aaaaaaacca ccgctaccag
     6781 cggtggtttg tttgccggat caagagctac caactctttt tccgaaggta actggcttca
     6841 gcagagcgca gataccaaat actgttcttc tagtgtagcc gtagttaggc caccacttca
     6901 agaactctgt agcaccgcct acatacctcg ctctgctaat cctgttacca gtggctgctg
     6961 ccagtggcga taagtcgtgt cttaccgggt tggactcaag acgatagtta ccggataagg
     7021 cgcagcggtc gggctgaacg gggggttcgt gcacacagcc cagcttggag cgaacgacct
     7081 acaccgaact gagataccta cagcgtgagc tatgagaaag cgccacgctt cccgaaggga
     7141 gaaaggcgga caggtatccg gtaagcggca gggtcggaac aggagagcgc acgagggagc
     7201 ttccaggggg aaacgcctgg tatctttata gtcctgtcgg gtttcgccac ctctgacttg
     7261 agcgtcgatt tttgtgatgc tcgtcagggg ggcggagcct atggaaaaac gccagcaacg
     7321 cggccttttt acggttcctg gccttttgct ggccttttgc tcacatgttc tttcctgcgt
     7381 tatcccctga ttctgtggat aaccgtatta ccgcctttga gtgagctgat accgctcgcc
     7441 gcagccgaac gaccgagcgc agcgagtcag tgagcgagga agcggaagag cgcccaatac
     7501 gcaaaccgcc tctccccgcg cgttggccga ttcattaatg cagctggcac gacaggtttc
     7561 ccgactggaa agcgggcagt gagcgcaacg caattaatgt gagttagctc actcattagg
     7621 caccccaggc tttacacttt atgcttccgg ctcgtatgtt gtgtggaatt gtgagcggat
     7681 aacaatttca cacaggaaac agctatgacc atgattacgc caagcgcgca attaaccctc
     7741 actaaaggga acaaaagctg gagctccacc gcggtggcgg ccgctctaga actagtggat
     7801 ctgctgggct tgctgaaggt agggggtcaa gaac
//
