# Supplementary material for: A Y-linked duplication of anti-Mullerian hormone is the sex determination gene in threespine stickleback
Source: PLoS Genet. 2025 Nov 4;21(11):e1011932. doi: 10.1371/journal.pgen.1011932 (PMC12599925; doi:10.1371/journal.pgen.1011932)
Supplement: S2 File — (ZIP) [file pgen.1011932.s019.zip › pT2Xla.Ef1a_Amhy,EGFP.gb]

LOCUS       pT2Xla.Ef1a:Amhy        7715 bp    DNA     circular SYN 17-APR-2025
DEFINITION  GeneWiz EZseq.
ACCESSION
VERSION     .
KEYWORDS    .
SOURCE      .
  ORGANISM  .
COMMENT     Annotated with pLannotate v1.2.0.
FEATURES             Location/Qualifiers
     misc_feature    1..584
                     /note="tol2_Right"
                     /standard_name="tol2 left"
     regulatory      595..1749
                     /note="Geneious type: promoter"
                     /standard_name="ef1a"
     regulatory      795..1073
                     /note="Geneious type: promoter"
                     /standard_name="Xla Ef1a"
     intron          1116..1688
                     /note="pLannotate"
                     /standard_name="β-globin intron"
     misc_feature    1755..1767
                     /note="Geneious type: misc_feature_"
                     /note="Derived using Geneious Prime 2024.0.7 'Annotate
                     from Database' based on nucleotide similarity"
                     /standard_name="Kozak Sequence"
     misc_feature    1764..1790
                     /note="Geneious type: misc_feature_"
                     /note="Derived using Geneious Prime 2024.0.7 'Annotate
                     from Database' based on nucleotide similarity"
                     /standard_name="Flag-tag"
     CDS             join(1788..1908,1909..2139,2140..2312,2313..2424,
                     2425..2524,2525..2946,2947..>3350)
                     /codon_start=1
                     /standard_name="AmhY"
     misc_feature    3351..3416
                     /note="Geneious type: motif"
                     /standard_name="P2A"
     CDS             3417..4136
                     /note="pLannotate"
                     /standard_name="EGFP"
     misc_feature    complement(4137..4271)
                     /note="Geneious type: polyA_signal"
                     /note="pLannotate"
                     /standard_name="SV40 poly(A) signal"
     misc_feature    complement(4348..4854)
                     /note="tol2_Left"
                     /standard_name="tol2 right"
     regulatory      complement(4869..4887)
                     /note="Geneious type: promoter"
                     /note="pLannotate"
                     /standard_name="T7 promoter"
     CDS             4890..5047
                     /note="pLannotate"
                     /standard_name="lacZα (fragment)"
     rep_origin      5052..5480
     regulatory      5533..5637
                     /note="Geneious type: promoter"
                     /note="pLannotate"
                     /standard_name="AmpR promoter"
     CDS             5638..6498
                     /note="pLannotate"
                     /standard_name="AmpR"
     rep_origin      6669..7257
     CDS             7440..7532
                     /note="pLannotate"
                     /standard_name="lacI (fragment)"
     protein_bind    7545..7566
                     /note="pLannotate"
                     /standard_name="CAP binding site"
     regulatory      7581..7611
                     /note="Geneious type: promoter"
                     /note="pLannotate"
                     /standard_name="lac promoter"
     protein_bind    7619..7635
                     /note="pLannotate"
                     /standard_name="lac operator"
     regulatory      7680..7698
                     /note="Geneious type: promoter"
                     /note="pLannotate"
                     /standard_name="T3 promoter"
ORIGIN      
        1 cagaggtgta aagtacttga gtaattttac ttgattactg tacttaagta ttatttttgg
       61 ggatttttac tttacttgag tacaattaaa aatcaatact tttactttta cttaattaca
      121 tttttttaga aaaaaaagta ctttttactc cttacaattt tatttacagt caaaaagtac
      181 ttattttttg gagatcactt cattctattt tcccttgcta ttaccaaacc aattgaattg
      241 cgctgatgcc cagtttaatt taaatgttat ttattctgcc tatgaaaatc gttttcacat
      301 tatatgaaat tggtcagaca tgttcattgg tcctttggaa gtgacgtcat gtcacatcta
      361 ttaccacaat gcacagcacc ttgacctgga aattagggaa attataacag tcaatcagtg
      421 gaagaaaatg gaggaagtat gtgattcatc agcagctgcg agcagcacag tccaaaatca
      481 gccacaggat caagagcacc cgtggccgta tcttcgcgaa ttcttttctt taagtggtgt
      541 aaataaagat tcattcaaga tgaaatgtgt cctctgtctc ccgcgggccc cccctcgagc
      601 agggggatca tctaatcaag cacaaataag gggcgtgtaa cacaaaagcc agcgaccctt
      661 tccaatgcaa atcaaacttg caattctttg ccgtttttat catttaagtg tcggcttaag
      721 gtccactatc agatgtaaac agccttatct aacaaaggta tcattacatt ctgaaattct
      781 caggcatgca agctagctta tgacgcacta gggagtgcca cccttccttt cgccctaact
      841 tcgtgataac tcgcgcgttt cactcaacag ctgcatccgc cctagtgcta ctgggagttg
      901 tagtatacaa gacgcttaca ggctgaatgt tctgtcaaga ccccgcctct agcactttgg
      961 gaattctgga cttgatgatg tcatggttaa tccccgccca gtagaggcgg ctatataaag
     1021 ggtggttaag gcccggttcg ctctcttcct caccgggtct gcggcgagtt ctagctgaag
     1081 cttcctgcag gtcgaccgat cctgagaact tcagggtgag tttggggacc cttgattgtt
     1141 ctttcttttt cgctattgta aaattcatgt tatatggagg gggcaaagtt ttcagggtgt
     1201 tgtttagaat gggaagatgt cccttgtatc accatggacc ctcatgataa ttttgtttct
     1261 ttcactttct actctgttga caaccattgt ctcctcttat tttcttttca ttttctgtaa
     1321 ctttttcgtt aaactttagc ttgcatttgt aacgaatttt taaattcact tttgtttatt
     1381 tgtcagattg taagtacttt ctctaatcac ttttttttca aggcaatcag ggtatattat
     1441 attgtacttc agcacagttt tagagaacaa ttgttataat taaatgataa ggtagaatat
     1501 ttctgcatat aaattctggc tggcgtggaa atattcttat tggtagaaac aactacaccc
     1561 tggtcatcat cctgcctttc tctttatggt tacaatgata tacactgttt gagatgagga
     1621 taaaatactc tgagtccaaa ccgggcccct ctgctaacca tgttcatgcc ttcttctctt
     1681 tcctacagct cctgggcaac gtgctggttg ttgtgctgtc tcatcatttt ggcaaagaat
     1741 tcctcgacgg atccgccgcc accatggatt acaaggacga cgatgacaag ttgtgtttgg
     1801 atttctttca ctttggtggg ttgatgctct gcagcacggg gctctgtgtg gccctattga
     1861 ccttgcatgg acagcagctg atcccgaccc ccaaccccac agtgacagag acctcatcgg
     1921 ccgccacagt ctctcacata gcaccatgcg ttgccgatga aatttctgct ctgttgcgtg
     1981 aagctgtcgg gagtcacggt gaacttgcta agcgcagtcg tactcagttt ggaatctgca
     2041 ctgtttccaa tggctcatca ggctcggtct tgttacagct ggcaaaggaa acaagcaggt
     2101 accagacaca catattggag gcgctgcatc caattgcagc agtgctcata ccaaacgaag
     2161 acgagagagg accgctcatg ttgacctttg acctcccgca gtctcttttg ctcaggcgca
     2221 gccctgtgct tctcctaacg tttgaaagcc cccccaacag gggaaacctg gacgtcactt
     2281 tcaccagtaa atcactgcat cctcacgatc agactgcgtg catctcggga gaaacgtgct
     2341 acataatgct gacaggaaaa acatcagaga gcaacatttc ccagaaatgg aagatttctg
     2401 ttgagacaaa atcccccgat atgaaccaaa ggctaaaaag gattctcact gatggaagat
     2461 caggaactaa catcagcgta gttccgcttc tccttttctc tttggaaaga gtaaccagta
     2521 caagatatca tcaaaattca tccatggcct cctcccagac ctccttccta tgtgagctga
     2581 agcgcttcct gggtgacatc ctgcctcagg accaccataa gttcactccc ctcaagctgg
     2641 actccttaca gtccctgccc tctctgacac tgggcctgtc ctccagtgac accatgttgg
     2701 ctggactgat caactcctct tccatcacta tcttctcctt cagtagctgg gcctctatgt
     2761 ttccagtgca tcgtggggaa ttgtctcttt ccgccgagct gctggaggag ctcaggcaaa
     2821 ggttggaggt ggaggtggtg aagataacga ctgtgatgcg ggaggagcaa gtgggccaaa
     2881 gagccaatga caggctggga aggctcaggg agctcagtgc atttccagtg aaggaaccgg
     2941 cagcaggagt gaaccagtac cgggcctttc ttctgctgaa ggccctgcag atggtgagcc
     3001 atgcctacgc gatgcagaga ggactgcgta ccaacagagc cagctctaac taccaagaga
     3061 gtgatcccaa atgcagactc aagagcctca gcgtgaaccc agacaatagt tacgaccttc
     3121 caaacactgt caaaatcaac aactgtcacg gcacttgtgc attccccctg accaacggca
     3181 ccaaccacgc cgtcttgctc atgttgcatg tggagaatgg cgacagagac aatcggatgc
     3241 cgtgctgtgt gcccgtggcc tatgaagact tggcggtggt gagggtgaac gagaatgaga
     3301 cttacatctc cattaaacca gatatggtgg ccaaggagtg tggatgccgc ggaagcggag
     3361 ctactaactt cagcctgctg aagcaggctg gagacgtgga ggagaaccct ggacctatgg
     3421 tgagcaaggg cgaggagctg ttcaccgggg tggtgcccat cctggtcgag ctggacggcg
     3481 acgtaaacgg ccacaagttc agcgtgtccg gcgagggcga gggcgatgcc acctacggca
     3541 agctgaccct gaagttcatc tgcaccaccg gcaagctgcc cgtgccctgg cccaccctcg
     3601 tgaccaccct gacctacggc gtgcagtgct tcagccgcta ccccgaccac atgaagcagc
     3661 acgacttctt caagtccgcc atgcccgaag gctacgtcca ggagcgcacc atcttcttca
     3721 aggacgacgg caactacaag acccgcgccg aggtgaagtt cgagggcgac accctggtga
     3781 accgcatcga gctgaagggc atcgacttca aggaggacgg caacatcctg gggcacaagc
     3841 tggagtacaa ctacaacagc cacaacgtct atatcatggc cgacaagcag aagaacggca
     3901 tcaaggtgaa cttcaagatc cgccacaaca tcgaggacgg cagcgtgcag ctcgccgacc
     3961 actaccagca gaacaccccc atcggcgacg gccccgtgct gctgcccgac aaccactacc
     4021 tgagcaccca gtccgccctg agcaaagacc ccaacgagaa gcgcgatcac atggtcctgc
     4081 tggagttcgt gaccgccgcc gggatcactc tcggcatgga cgagctgtac aagtaagatc
     4141 cagacatgat aagatacatt gatgagtttg gacaaaccac aactagaatg cagtgaaaaa
     4201 aatgctttat ttgtgaaatt tgtgatgcta ttgctttatt tgtaaccatt ataagctgca
     4261 ataaacaagt taacaacaac aattgcattc attttatgtt tcaggttcag ggggaggtgt
     4321 gggaggtttt ttgcggccgc agatctgtct ctgctcacgt ttcctgctat ttgcagcctc
     4381 tctatcaaga ctaatacacc tcttcccgca tcggctgcct gtgagaggct tttcagcact
     4441 gcaggattgc ttttcagccc caaaagagct aggcttgaca ctaacaattt tgagaatcag
     4501 cttctactga agttaaatct gaggttttac aactttgagt agcgtgtact ggcattagat
     4561 tgtctgtctt atagtttgat aattaaatac aaacagttct aaagcaggat aaaaccttgt
     4621 atgcatttca tttaatgttt tttgagatta aaagcttaaa caagaatctc tagttttctt
     4681 tcttgctttt acttttactt ccttaatact caagtacaat tttaatggag tactttttta
     4741 cttttactca agtaagattc tagccagata cttttacttt taattgagta aaattttccc
     4801 taagtacttg tactttcact tgagtaaaat ttttgagtac tttttacacc tctggagctc
     4861 caattcgccc tatagtgagt cgtattacaa ttcactggcc gtcgttttac aacgtcgtga
     4921 ctgggaaaac cctggcgtta cccaacttaa tcgccttgca gcacatcccc ctttcgccag
     4981 ctggcgtaat agcgaagagg cccgcaccga tcgcccttcc caacagttgc gcagcctgaa
     5041 tggcgaatgg gnnnnnnnnn nnnnnnnnnn nnnnnnnnnn nnnnnnnnnn nnnnnnnnnn
     5101 nnnnnnnnnn nnnnnnnnnn nnnnnnnnnn nnnnnnnnnn nnnnnnnnnn nnnnnnnnnn
     5161 nnnnnnnnnn nnnnncnnnn nnnnnnnnnn nnnnnnnnnn nnnnnnnnnn nnnnnnnnnn
     5221 nnnnnnnnnn nnnnnnnnnn nnnnnnnnnn nnnnnnnnnn nnnnnnnann nnnnnnnnnn
     5281 nnnnnnnnnn nnnnnnnnnn nnnnnnnnnn nnnnnnncct ttgacgttgg agtccacgtt
     5341 ctttnnnnnn nnnnnnnnnn nnnnnnnnnn nnnnnnnnnn naccctatct cggtctattc
     5401 ttttgattta taagggattt tgccgatttc ggcctattgg ttaaaaaatg agctgattta
     5461 acaaaaattt aacgcgaatt ttaacaaaat attaacgctt acaatttagg tggcactttt
     5521 cggggaaatg tgcgcggaac ccctatttgt ttatttttct aaatacattc aaatatgtat
     5581 ccgctcatga gacaataacc ctgataaatg cttcaataat attgaaaaag gaagagtatg
     5641 agtattcaac atttccgtgt cgcccttatt cccttttttg cggcattttg ccttcctgtt
     5701 tttgctcacc cagaaacgct ggtgaaagta aaagatgctg aagatcagtt gggtgcacga
     5761 gtgggttaca tcgaactgga tctcaacagc ggtaagatcc ttgagagttt tcgccccgaa
     5821 gaacgttttc caatgatgag cacttttaaa gttctgctat gtggcgcggt attatcccgt
     5881 attgacgccg ggcaagagca actcggtcgc cgcatacact attctcagaa tgacttggtt
     5941 gagtactcac cagtcacaga aaagcatctt acggatggca tgacagtaag agaattatgc
     6001 agtgctgcca taaccatgag tgataacact gcggccaact tacttctgac aacgatcgga
     6061 ggaccgaagg agctaaccgc ttttttgcac aacatggggg atcatgtaac tcgccttgat
     6121 cgttgggaac cggagctgaa tgaagccata ccaaacgacg agcgtgacac cacgatgcct
     6181 gtagcaatgg caacaacgtt gcgcaaacta ttaactggcg aactacttac tctagcttcc
     6241 cggcaacaat taatagactg gatggaggcg gataaagttg caggaccact tctgcgctcg
     6301 gcccttccgg ctggctggtt tattgctgat aaatctggag ccggtgagcg tgggtctcgc
     6361 ggtatcattg cagcactggg gccagatggt aagccctccc gtatcgtagt tatctacacg
     6421 acggggagtc aggcaactat ggatgaacga aatagacaga tcgctgagat aggtgcctca
     6481 ctgattaagc attggtaact gtcagaccaa gtttactcat atatacttta gattgattta
     6541 aaacttcatt tttaatttaa aaggatctag gtgaagatcc tttttgataa tctcatgacc
     6601 aaaatccctt aacgtgagtt ttcgttccac tgagcgtcag accccgtaga aaagatcaaa
     6661 ggatcttctt gagatccttt ttttctgcgc gtaatctgct gcttgcaaac aaaaaaacca
     6721 ccgctaccag cggtggtttg tttgccggat caagagctac caactctttt tccgaaggta
     6781 actggcttca gcagagcgca gataccaaat actgttcttc tagtgtagcc gtagttaggc
     6841 caccacttca agaactctgt agcaccgcct acatacctcg ctctgctaat cctgttacca
     6901 gtggctgctg ccagtggcga taagtcgtgt cttaccgggt tggactcaag acgatagtta
     6961 ccggataagg cgcagcggtc gggctgaacg gggggttcgt gcacacagcc cagcttggag
     7021 cgaacgacct acaccgaact gagataccta cagcgtgagc tatgagaaag cgccacgctt
     7081 cccgaaggga gaaaggcgga caggtatccg gtaagcggca gggtcggaac aggagagcgc
     7141 acgagggagc ttccaggggg aaacgcctgg tatctttata gtcctgtcgg gtttcgccac
     7201 ctctgacttg agcgtcgatt tttgtgatgc tcgtcagggg ggcggagcct atggaaaaac
     7261 gccagcaacg cggccttttt acggttcctg gccttttgct ggccttttgc tcacatgttc
     7321 tttcctgcgt tatcccctga ttctgtggat aaccgtatta ccgcctttga gtgagctgat
     7381 accgctcgcc gcagccgaac gaccgagcgc agcgagtcag tgagcgagga agcggaagag
     7441 cgcccaatac gcaaaccgcc tctccccgcg cgttggccga ttcattaatg cagctggcac
     7501 gacaggtttc ccgactggaa agcgggcagt gagcgcaacg caattaatgt gagttagctc
     7561 actcattagg caccccaggc tttacacttt atgcttccgg ctcgtatgtt gtgtggaatt
     7621 gtgagcggat aacaatttca cacaggaaac agctatgacc atgattacgc caagctcgaa
     7681 attaaccctc actaaaggga acaaaagctg gtacc
//
