# Supplementary material for: A Y-linked duplication of anti-Mullerian hormone is the sex determination gene in threespine stickleback
Source: PLoS Genet. 2025 Nov 4;21(11):e1011932. doi: 10.1371/journal.pgen.1011932 (PMC12599925; doi:10.1371/journal.pgen.1011932)
Supplement: S2 File — (ZIP) [file pgen.1011932.s019.zip › pT2Xla.Ef1a_EGFP(pT2AL200R150G).gb]

LOCUS       pT2Xla.Ef1a:EGFP        5500 bp    DNA     circular SYN 17-APR-2025
DEFINITION  GeneWiz EZseq.
ACCESSION
VERSION     .
KEYWORDS    .
SOURCE      .
  ORGANISM  .
COMMENT     Annotated with pLannotate v1.2.0.
FEATURES             Location/Qualifiers
     misc_feature    1..201
                     /locus_tag="tol2 left one mm"
                     /note="Derived using Geneious Prime 2023.1.2 'Annotate
                     from Database' based on nucleotide similarity"
                     /standard_name="tol2 left mini"
     regulatory      211..1365
                     /note="Geneious type: promoter"
                     /standard_name="ef1a"
     regulatory      411..689
                     /note="Geneious type: promoter"
                     /standard_name="Xla Ef1a"
     intron          732..1304
                     /note="pLannotate"
                     /standard_name="β-globin intron"
     CDS             1384..2103
                     /note="pLannotate"
                     /standard_name="EGFP"
     misc_feature    complement(2148..2282)
                     /note="Geneious type: polyA_signal"
                     /note="pLannotate"
                     /standard_name="SV40 poly(A) signal"
     CDS             complement(2305..2388)
                     /note="pLannotate"
                     /standard_name="large T antigen (fragment)"
     misc_feature    complement(2403..2553)
                     /locus_tag="tol2 right"
                     /note="Derived using Geneious Prime 2023.1.2 'Annotate
                     from Database' based on nucleotide similarity"
                     /standard_name="tol2 right mini"
     regulatory      complement(2584..2602)
                     /note="Geneious type: promoter"
                     /note="pLannotate"
                     /standard_name="T7 promoter"
     CDS             2610..2765
                     /note="pLannotate"
                     /standard_name="lacZα (fragment)"
     rep_origin      join(2770..2991,2992..3224)
     regulatory      3250..3354
                     /note="Geneious type: promoter"
                     /note="pLannotate"
                     /standard_name="AmpR promoter"
     CDS             3355..4215
                     /note="pLannotate"
                     /standard_name="AmpR"
     rep_origin      4386..4974
     CDS             5157..5249
                     /note="pLannotate"
                     /standard_name="lacI (fragment)"
     protein_bind    5262..5283
                     /note="pLannotate"
                     /standard_name="CAP binding site"
     regulatory      5298..5328
                     /note="Geneious type: promoter"
                     /note="pLannotate"
                     /standard_name="lac promoter"
     protein_bind    5336..5352
                     /note="pLannotate"
                     /standard_name="lac operator"
     regulatory      5397..5415
                     /note="Geneious type: promoter"
                     /note="pLannotate"
                     /standard_name="T3 promoter"
     misc_feature    5428..5468
                     /note="pLannotate"
                     /standard_name="MCS (fragment)"
ORIGIN      
        1 ccagaggtgt aaagtacttg agtaatttta cttgattact gtacttaagt attatttttg
       61 gggattttta ctttacttga gtacaattaa aaatcaatac ttttactttt acttaattac
      121 atttttttag aaaaaaaagt actttttact ccttacaatt ttatttacag tcaaaaagta
      181 cttatttttt ggagatcact tgggcccggc tcgagcaggg ggatcatcta atcaagcaca
      241 aataaggggc gtgtaacaca aaagccagcg accctttcca atgcaaatca aacttgcaat
      301 tctttgccgt ttttatcatt taagtgtcgg cttaaggtcc actatcagat gtaaacagcc
      361 ttatctaaca aaggtatcat tacattctga aattctcagg catgcaagct agcttatgac
      421 gcactaggga gtgccaccct tcctttcgcc ctaacttcgt gataactcgc gcgtttcact
      481 caacagctgc atccgcccta gtgctactgg gagttgtagt atacaagacg cttacaggct
      541 gaatgttctg tcaagacccc gcctctagca ctttgggaat tctggacttg atgatgtcat
      601 ggttaatccc cgcccagtag aggcggctat ataaagggtg gttaaggccc ggttcgctct
      661 cttcctcacc gggtctgcgg cgagttctag ctgaagcttc ctgcaggtcg accgatcctg
      721 agaacttcag ggtgagtttg gggacccttg attgttcttt ctttttcgct attgtaaaat
      781 tcatgttata tggagggggc aaagttttca gggtgttgtt tagaatggga agatgtccct
      841 tgtatcacca tggaccctca tgataatttt gtttctttca ctttctactc tgttgacaac
      901 cattgtctcc tcttattttc ttttcatttt ctgtaacttt ttcgttaaac tttagcttgc
      961 atttgtaacg aatttttaaa ttcacttttg tttatttgtc agattgtaag tactttctct
     1021 aatcactttt ttttcaaggc aatcagggta tattatattg tacttcagca cagttttaga
     1081 gaacaattgt tataattaaa tgataaggta gaatatttct gcatataaat tctggctggc
     1141 gtggaaatat tcttattggt agaaacaact acaccctggt catcatcctg cctttctctt
     1201 tatggttaca atgatataca ctgtttgaga tgaggataaa atactctgag tccaaaccgg
     1261 gcccctctgc taaccatgtt catgccttct tctctttcct acagctcctg ggcaacgtgc
     1321 tggttgttgt gctgtctcat cattttggca aagaattcct cgacggatcc accggtcgcc
     1381 accatggtga gcaagggcga ggagctgttc accggggtgg tgcccatcct ggtcgagctg
     1441 gacggcgacg taaacggcca caagttcagc gtgtccggcg agggcgaggg cgatgccacc
     1501 tacggcaagc tgaccctgaa gttcatctgc accaccggca agctgcccgt gccctggccc
     1561 accctcgtga ccaccctgac ctacggcgtg cagtgcttca gccgctaccc cgaccacatg
     1621 aagcagcacg acttcttcaa gtccgccatg cccgaaggct acgtccagga gcgcaccatc
     1681 ttcttcaagg acgacggcaa ctacaagacc cgcgccgagg tgaagttcga gggcgacacc
     1741 ctggtgaacc gcatcgagct gaagggcatc gacttcaagg aggacggcaa catcctgggg
     1801 cacaagctgg agtacaacta caacagccac aacgtctata tcatggccga caagcagaag
     1861 aacggcatca aggtgaactt caagatccgc cacaacatcg aggacggcag cgtgcagctc
     1921 gccgaccact accagcagaa cacccccatc ggcgacggcc ccgtgctgct gcccgacaac
     1981 cactacctga gcacccagtc cgccctgagc aaagacccca acgagaagcg cgatcacatg
     2041 gtcctgctgg agttcgtgac cgccgccggg atcactctcg gcatggacga gctgtacaag
     2101 taaagcggcc gccaccgcgg tggagctcga attaattcat cgatgatgat ccagacatga
     2161 taagatacat tgatgagttt ggacaaacca caactagaat gcagtgaaaa aaatgcttta
     2221 tttgtgaaat ttgtgatgct attgctttat ttgtaaccat tataagctgc aataaacaag
     2281 ttaacaacaa caattgcatt cattttatgt ttcaggttca gggggaggtg tgggaggttt
     2341 tttaaagcaa gtaaaacctc tacaaatgtg gtatggctga ttatgatcct ctagatcaga
     2401 tctaatactc aagtacaatt ttaatggagt acttttttac ttttactcaa gtaagattct
     2461 agccagatac ttttactttt aattgagtaa aattttccct aagtacttgt actttcactt
     2521 gagtaaaatt tttgagtact ttttacacct ctgtcaagaa ccatatgccg gtacccaatt
     2581 cgccctatag tgagtcgtat tacgcgcgct cactggccgt cgttttacaa cgtcgtgact
     2641 gggaaaaccc tggcgttacc caacttaatc gccttgcagc acatccccct ttcgccagct
     2701 ggcgtaatag cgaagaggcc cgcaccgatc gcccttccca acagttgcgc agcctgaatg
     2761 gcgaatgggn nnnnnnnnnn nnnnnnnnnn nnnnnnnnnn nnnnnnnnnn nnnnnnnnnn
     2821 nnnnnnnnac cacacccgcc nnnnnnnnnn nnnnnnnnnn nnnnnnnnnn nnnnnnnnnn
     2881 nnnnnnnnnn nncnnnnnnn nnnnnnnnnn nnnnnnnnnn nnnnnnnnnn nnnnnnnnnn
     2941 nnnnnnnnnn nnnnnnnnnn nnnnnnnnnn nnnnnnnnnn nnnnannnnn nnnnnnnnnn
     3001 nnnnnnnnnn nnnnnnnnnn nnnnnnnnnn nnnncctttg acgttggagt ccacgttctt
     3061 tnnnnnnnnn nnnnnnnnnn nnnnnnnnnn nnnnnnnnac cctatctcgg tctattcttt
     3121 tgatttataa gggattttgc cgatttcggc ctattggtta aaaaatgagc tgatttaaca
     3181 aaaatttaac gcgaatttta acaaaatatt aacgcttaca atttaggtgg cacttttcgg
     3241 ggaaatgtgc gcggaacccc tatttgttta tttttctaaa tacattcaaa tatgtatccg
     3301 ctcatgagac aataaccctg ataaatgctt caataatatt gaaaaaggaa gagtatgagt
     3361 attcaacatt tccgtgtcgc ccttattccc ttttttgcgg cattttgcct tcctgttttt
     3421 gctcacccag aaacgctggt gaaagtaaaa gatgctgaag atcagttggg tgcacgagtg
     3481 ggttacatcg aactggatct caacagcggt aagatccttg agagttttcg ccccgaagaa
     3541 cgttttccaa tgatgagcac ttttaaagtt ctgctatgtg gcgcggtatt atcccgtatt
     3601 gacgccgggc aagagcaact cggtcgccgc atacactatt ctcagaatga cttggttgag
     3661 tactcaccag tcacagaaaa gcatcttacg gatggcatga cagtaagaga attatgcagt
     3721 gctgccataa ccatgagtga taacactgcg gccaacttac ttctgacaac gatcggagga
     3781 ccgaaggagc taaccgcttt tttgcacaac atgggggatc atgtaactcg ccttgatcgt
     3841 tgggaaccgg agctgaatga agccatacca aacgacgagc gtgacaccac gatgcctgta
     3901 gcaatggcaa caacgttgcg caaactatta actggcgaac tacttactct agcttcccgg
     3961 caacaattaa tagactggat ggaggcggat aaagttgcag gaccacttct gcgctcggcc
     4021 cttccggctg gctggtttat tgctgataaa tctggagccg gtgagcgtgg gtctcgcggt
     4081 atcattgcag cactggggcc agatggtaag ccctcccgta tcgtagttat ctacacgacg
     4141 gggagtcagg caactatgga tgaacgaaat agacagatcg ctgagatagg tgcctcactg
     4201 attaagcatt ggtaactgtc agaccaagtt tactcatata tactttagat tgatttaaaa
     4261 cttcattttt aatttaaaag gatctaggtg aagatccttt ttgataatct catgaccaaa
     4321 atcccttaac gtgagttttc gttccactga gcgtcagacc ccgtagaaaa gatcaaagga
     4381 tcttcttgag atcctttttt tctgcgcgta atctgctgct tgcaaacaaa aaaaccaccg
     4441 ctaccagcgg tggtttgttt gccggatcaa gagctaccaa ctctttttcc gaaggtaact
     4501 ggcttcagca gagcgcagat accaaatact gttcttctag tgtagccgta gttaggccac
     4561 cacttcaaga actctgtagc accgcctaca tacctcgctc tgctaatcct gttaccagtg
     4621 gctgctgcca gtggcgataa gtcgtgtctt accgggttgg actcaagacg atagttaccg
     4681 gataaggcgc agcggtcggg ctgaacgggg ggttcgtgca cacagcccag cttggagcga
     4741 acgacctaca ccgaactgag atacctacag cgtgagctat gagaaagcgc cacgcttccc
     4801 gaagggagaa aggcggacag gtatccggta agcggcaggg tcggaacagg agagcgcacg
     4861 agggagcttc cagggggaaa cgcctggtat ctttatagtc ctgtcgggtt tcgccacctc
     4921 tgacttgagc gtcgattttt gtgatgctcg tcaggggggc ggagcctatg gaaaaacgcc
     4981 agcaacgcgg cctttttacg gttcctggcc ttttgctggc cttttgctca catgttcttt
     5041 cctgcgttat cccctgattc tgtggataac cgtattaccg cctttgagtg agctgatacc
     5101 gctcgccgca gccgaacgac cgagcgcagc gagtcagtga gcgaggaagc ggaagagcgc
     5161 ccaatacgca aaccgcctct ccccgcgcgt tggccgattc attaatgcag ctggcacgac
     5221 aggtttcccg actggaaagc gggcagtgag cgcaacgcaa ttaatgtgag ttagctcact
     5281 cattaggcac cccaggcttt acactttatg cttccggctc gtatgttgtg tggaattgtg
     5341 agcggataac aatttcacac aggaaacagc tatgaccatg attacgccaa gcgcgcaatt
     5401 aaccctcact aaagggaaca aaagctggag ctccaccgcg gtggcggccg ctctagaact
     5461 agtggatctg ctgggcttgc tgaaggtagg gggtcaagaa
//
